>Addgene plasmid #86108 | pClp-Wasabi | addgene full sequence | sequence record 173204 | Addgene NGS Result
ATGGTGAGCAAGGGCGAGGAGACCACAATGGGCGTAATCAAGCCCGACATGAAGATCAAGCTGAAGATGG
AGGGCAACGTGAATGGCCACGCCTTCGTGATCGAGGGCGAGGGCGAGGGCAAGCCCTACGACGGCACCAA
CACCATCAACCTGGAGGTGAAGGAGGGAGCCCCCCTGCCCTTCTCCTACGACATTCTGACCACCGCGTTC
AGTTACGGCAACAGGGCCTTCACCAAGTACCCCGACGACATCCCCAACTACTTCAAGCAGTCCTTCCCCG
AGGGCTACTCTTGGGAGCGCACCATGACCTTCGAGGACAAGGGCATCGTGAAGGTGAAGTCCGACATCTC
CATGGAGGAGGACTCCTTCATCTACGAGATACACCTCAAGGGCGAGAACTTCCCCCCCAACGGCCCCGTG
ATGCAGAAGGAGACCACCGGCTGGGACGCCTCCACCGAGAGGATGTACGTGCGCGACGGCGTGCTGAAGG
GCGACGTCAAGATGAAGCTGCTGCTGGAGGGCGGCGGCCACCACCGCGTTGACTTCAAGACCATCTACAG
GGCCAAGAAGGCGGTGAAGCTGCCCGACTATCACTTTGTGGACCACCGCATCGAGATCCTGAACCACGAC
AAGGACTACAACAAGGTGACCGTTTACGAGATCGCCGTGGCCCGCAACTCCACCGACGGCATGGACGAGC
TGTACAAGGGCTGAGTAAAGAAACCGCTGCTGCGAAATTTGAACGCCAGCACATGGACTCGTCTACTAGC
GCAGCTTAATTAACCTAGGCTGCTGCCACCGCTGAGCAATAACTAGCATAACCCCTTGGGGCCTCTAAAC
GGGTCTTGAGGGGTTTTTTGCTGAAAGGAGGAACTATATCCGGATTGGCGAATGGG
[124 nt withheld, positions 897-1020]
C
[91 nt withheld, positions 1022-1112]
A
[49 nt withheld, positions 1114-1162]
CCTTTGACGTTGGAGTCCACGTTCTTT
[37 nt withheld, positions 1190-1226]
ACCCTATCTCGGTCTATTCTTTTGATTTATAAGGGATTTTGCCGATTTCGGCCTATTGGTTAAAAAATGA
GCTGATTTAACAAAAATTTAACGCGAATTTTAACAAAATATTAACGTTTACAATTTCTGGCGGCACGATG
GCATGAGATTATCAAAAAGGATCTTCACCTAGATCCTTTTAAATTAAAAATGAAGTTTTAAATCAATCTA
AAGTATATATGAGTAAACTTGGTCTGACAGTTACCAATGCTTAATCAGTGAGGCACCTATCTCAGCGATC
TGTCTATTTCGTTCATCCATAGTTGCCTGACTCCCCGTCGTGTAGATAACTACGATACGGGAGGGCTTAC
CATCTGGCCCCAGTGCTGCAATGATACCGCGAGACCCACGCTCACCGGCTCCAGATTTATCAGCAATAAA
CCAGCCAGCCGGAAGGGCCGAGCGCAGAAGTGGTCCTGCAACTTTATCCGCCTCCATCCAGTCTATTAAT
TGTTGCCGGGAAGCTAGAGTAAGTAGTTCGCCAGTTAATAGTTTGCGCAACGTTGTTGCCATTGCTACAG
GCATCGTGGTGTCACGCTCGTCGTTTGGTATGGCTTCATTCAGCTCCGGTTCCCAACGATCAAGGCGAGT
TACATGATCCCCCATGTTGTGCAAAAAAGCGGTTAGCTCCTTCGGTCCTCCGATCGTTGTCAGAAGTAAG
TTGGCCGCAGTGTTATCACTCATGGTTATGGCAGCACTGCATAATTCTCTTACTGTCATGCCATCCGTAA
GATGCTTTTCTGTGACTGGTGAGTACTCAACCAAGTCATTCTGAGAATAGTGTATGCGGCGACCGAGTTG
CTCTTGCCCGGCGTCAATACGGGATAATACCGCGCCACATAGCAGAACTTTAAAAGTGCTCATCATTGGA
AAACGTTCTTCGGGGCGAAAACTCTCAAGGATCTTACCGCTGTTGAGATCCAGTTCGATGTAACCCACTC
GTGCACCCAACTGATCTTCAGCATCTTTTACTTTCACCAGCGTTTCTGGGTGAGCAAAAACAGGAAGGCA
AAATGCCGCAAAAAAGGGAATAAGGGCGACACGGAAATGTTGAATACTCATACTCTTCCTTTTTCAATCA
TGATTGAAGCATTTATCAGGGTTATTGTCTCATGAGCGGATACATATTTGAATGTATTTAGAAAAATAAA
CAAATAGGTCATGACCAAAATCCCTTAACGTGAGTTTTCGTTCCACTGAGCGTCAGACCCCGTAGAAAAG
ATCAAAGGATCTTCTTGAGATCCTTTTTTTCTGCGCGTAATCTGCTGCTTGCAAACAAAAAAACCACCGC
TACCAGCGGTGGTTTGTTTGCCGGATCAAGAGCTACCAACTCTTTTTCCGAAGGTAACTGGCTTCAGCAG
AGCGCAGATACCAAATACTGTCCTTCTAGTGTAGCCGTAGTTAGGCCACCACTTCAAGAACTCTGTAGCA
CCGCCTACATACCTCGCTCTGCTAATCCTGTTACCAGTGGCTGCTGCCAGTGGCGATAAGTCGTGTCTTA
CCGGGTTGGACTCAAGACGATAGTTACCGGATAAGGCGCAGCGGTCGGGCTGAACGGGGGGTTCGTGCAC
ACAGCCCAGCTTGGAGCGAACGACCTACACCGAACTGAGATACCTACAGCGTGAGCTATGAGAAAGCGCC
ACGCTTCCCGAAGGGAGAAAGGCGGACAGGTATCCGGTAAGCGGCAGGGTCGGAACAGGAGAGCGCACGA
GGGAGCTTCCAGGGGGAAACGCCTGGTATCTTTATAGTCCTGTCGGGTTTCGCCACCTCTGACTTGAGCG
TCGATTTTTGTGATGCTCGTCAGGGGGGCGGAGCCTATGGAAAAACGCCAGCAACGCGGCCTTTTTACGG
TTCCTGGCCTTTTGCTGGCCTTTTGCTCACATGTTCTTTCCTGCGTTATCCCCTGATTCTGTGGATAACC
GTATTACCGCCTTTGAGTGAGCTGATACCGCTCGCCGCAGCCGAACGACCGAGCGCAGCGAGTCAGTGAG
CGAGGAAGCGGAAGAGCGCCTGATGCGGTATTTTCTCCTTACGCATCTGTGCGGTATTTCACACCGCAAT
GGTGCACTCTCAGTACAATCTGCTCTGATGCCGCATAGTTAAGCCAGTATACACTCCGCTATCGCTACGT
GACTGGGTCATGGCTGCGCCCCGACACCCGCCAACACCCGCTGACGCGCCCTGACGGGCTTGTCTGCTCC
CGGCATCCGCTTACAGACAAGCTGTGACCGTCTCCGGGAGCTGCATGTGTCAGAGGTTTTCACCGTCATC
ACCGAAACGCGCGAGGCAGCTGCGGTAAAGCTCATCAGCGTGGTCGTGAAGCGATTCACAGATGTCTGCC
TGTTCATCCGCGTCCAGCTCGTTGAGTTTCTCCAGAAGCGTTAATGTCTGGCTTCTGATAAAGCGGGCCA
TGTTAAGGGCGGTTTTTTCCTGTTTGGTCACTGATGCCTCCGTGTAAGGGGGATTTCTGTTCATGGGGGT
AATGATACCGATGAAACGAGAGAGGATGCTCACGATACGGGTTACTGATGATGAACATGCCCGGTTACTG
GAACGTTGTGAGGGTAAACAACTGGCGGTATGGATGCGGCGGGACCAGAGAAAAATCACTCAGGGTCAAT
GCCAGCGCTTCGTTAATACAGATGTAGGTGTTCCACAGGGTAGCCAGCAGCATCCTGCGATGCAGATCCG
GAACATAATGGTGCAGGGCGCTGACTTCCGCGTTTCCAGACTTTACGAAACACGGAAACCGAAGACCATT
CATGTTGTTGCTCAGGTCGCAGACGTTTTGCAGCAGCAGTCGCTTCACGTTCGCTCGCGTATCGGTGATT
CATTCTGCTAACCAGTAAGGCAACCCCGCCAGCCTAGCCGGGTCCTCAACGACAGGAGCACGATCATGCT
AGTCATGCCCCGCGCCCACCGGAAGGAGCTGACTGGGTTGAAGGCTCTCAAGGGCATCGGTCGAGATCCC
GGTGCCTAATGAGTGAGCTAACTTACATTAATTGCGTTGCGCTCACTGCCCGCTTTCCAGTCGGGAAACC
TGTCGTGCCAGCTGCATTAATGAATCGGCCAACGCGCGGGGAGAGGCGGTTTGCGTATTGGGCGCCAGGG
TGGTTTTTCTTTTCACCAGTGAGACGGGCAACAGCTGATTGCCCTTCACCGCCTGGCCCTGAGAGAGTTG
CAGCAAGCGGTCCACGCTGGTTTGCCCCAGCAGGCGAAAATCCTGTTTGATGGTGGTTAACGGCGGGATA
TAACATGAGCTGTCTTCGGTATCGTCGTATCCCACTACCGAGATGTCCGCACCAACGCGCAGCCCGGACT
CGGTAATGGCGCGCATTGCGCCCAGCGCCATCTGATCGTTGGCAACCAGCATCGCAGTGGGAACGATGCC
CTCATTCAGCATTTGCATGGTTTGTTGAAAACCGGACATGGCACTCCAGTCGCCTTCCCGTTCCGCTATC
GGCTGAATTTGATTGCGAGTGAGATATTTATGCCAACCAGCCAGACGCAGACGCGCCGAGACAGAACTTA
ATGGGCCCGCTAACAGCGCGATTTGCTGGTGACCCAATGCGACCAGATGCTCCACGCCCAGTCGCGTACC
GTCTTCATGGGAGAAAATAATACTGTTGATGGGTGTCTGGTCAGAGACATCAAGAAATAACGCCGGAACA
TTAGTGCAGGCAGCTTCCACAGCAATGGCATCCTGGTCATCCAGCGGATAGTTAATGATCAGCCCACTGA
CGCGTTGCGCGAGAAGATTGTGCACCGCCGCTTTACAGGCTTCGACGCCGCTTCGTTCTACCATCGACAC
CACCACGCTGGCACCCAGTTGATCGGCGCGAGATTTAATCGCCGCGACAATTTGCGACGGCGCGTGCAGG
GCCAGACTGGAGGTGGCAACGCCAATCAGCAACGACTGTTTGCCCGCCAGTTGTTGTGCCACGCGGTTGG
GAATGTAATTCAGCTCCGCCATCGCCGCTTCCACTTTTTCCCGCGTTTTCGCAGAAACGTGGCTGGCCTG
GTTCACCACGCGGGAAACGGTCTGATAAGAGACACCGGCATACTCTGCGACATCGTATAACGTTACTGGT
TTCACATTCACCACCCTGAATTGACTCTCTTCCGGGCGCTATCATGCCATACCGCGAAAGGTTTTGCGCC
ATTCGATGGTGTCCGGGATCTCGACGCTCTCCCTTATGCGACTCCTGCATTAGGAAGCAGCCCAGTAGTA
GGTTGAGGCCGTTGAGCACCGCCGCCGCAAGGAATGGTGCATGCAAGGAGATGGCGCCCAACAGTCCCCC
GGCCACGGGGCCTGCCACCATACCCACGCCGAAACAAGCGCTCATGAGCCCGAAGTGGCGAGCCCGATCT
TCCCCATCGGTGATGTCGGCGATATAGGCGCCAGCAACCGCACCTGTGGCGCCGGTGATGCCGGCCACGA
TGCGTCCGGCGTAGAGGATCGAGATCGATCTCGATCCCGCGAAATTTTACGTAGCATAACGCGCTAAATT
CGCACAAAGGCCCGTCACCGCCAGGTGGTGGGCTTTTTTTTGTCATGAATTTTGCATGGAACCGTGCGAA
AAGCCTCTTTCGGTGTTAGCGTAACAACAAAAGATTGTTATGCTTGAAATATGGTGATGCCGTACCCATA
ACACAGGGACTAGCTGATAATCCGTCCATAAGGTTACAATCGGTACAGCAGGTTTTTTCAATTTTATCCA
GGAGACGGAAATGGGCAGCAGCCATCACCATCATCACCACAGCCAGGATCCA
Features (pLannotate 1.2.2; 16 found; start..end, strand, type, name):
      1..708     +  CDS            mWasabi: mWasabi is a basic (constitutively fluorescent) green fluorescent protein published in 2008, derived from Clavularia sp.. It has high acid sensitivity.
    717..758     +  CDS            S-Tag (fragment): affinity and epitope tag derived from pancreatic ribonuclease A
    788..805     +  CDS            SET1 (fragment): solubility-enhancement tag derived from T7 phage gene 10B
    813..860     +  terminator     T7 terminator: transcription terminator for bacteriophage T7 RNA polymerase
    897..1352    +  rep_origin     f1 ori (sequence partly withheld): f1 bacteriophage origin of replication; arrow indicates direction of (+) strand synthesis
   1467..2327    -  CDS            AmpR: β-lactamase; bla; confers resistance to ampicillin, carbenicillin, and related antibiotics
   2328..2420    -  promoter       AmpR promoter: bla
   2501..3089    +  rep_origin     ori: high-copy-number ColE1/pMB1/pBR322/pUC origin of replication
   3275..3414    -  misc_feature   bom: basis of mobility region from pBR322
   3516..3707    -  CDS            rop: Rop protein, which maintains plasmids at low copy number; rop
   3724..4104    +  CDS            YPB1_ECOLX: Protein predicted: Swiss-Prot protein existence level 4. From Escherichia coli.
   4166..4230    -  CDS            TcR (fragment): tetracycline efflux protein; tet; confers resistance to tetracycline
   4245..4266    -  protein_bind   CAP binding site: CAP binding activates transcription in the presence of cAMP. E. coli catabolite activator protein
   4279..5361    -  CDS            lacI: lac repressor; lacI; The lac repressor binds to the lac operator to inhibit transcription in E. coli. This inhibition can be relieved by adding lactose or isopropyl-β-D-thiogalactopyranoside (IPTG).
   5362..5439    -  promoter       lacI promoter: lacI
   5447..5726    -  CDS            TcR (fragment): tetracycline efflux protein; tet; confers resistance to tetracycline
