[The description below was written by a language model from this plasmid's Addgene catalogue record and pLannotate feature annotations shown in this document.]
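Description:
pClp-Wasabi is a bacterial expression reporter plasmid built on the Novagen pETDuet-1 backbone, in which the first T7 promoter has been replaced by the promoter of the E. coli clpP/clpX protease genes and the second T7 promoter has been deleted. It is propagated in E. coli under ampicillin selection. The annotated 6,038 nt sequence shows the β-lactamase gene with its own promoter and a ColE1/pMB1-type origin. It also shows the pBR322-derived bom site and rop gene, an f1 phage origin, and the lacI repressor gene with its promoter. The catalogue entry lists the plasmid as high copy, although rop is normally associated with reduced copy number. Short tetracycline-resistance fragments and a predicted E. coli open reading frame appear to be non-functional backbone remnants.

The payload is mWasabi, a constitutively fluorescent green protein derived from Clavularia, carrying an N-terminal 6xHis tag according to the record and cloned between BamHI and a destroyed HindIII site. Downstream lie leftover pETDuet elements, including an S-tag fragment, another short tag fragment and the T7 terminator. The annotation tool did not call the ClpP/ClpX promoter or the His tag. By position, they would fall in the unannotated stretch just upstream of the mWasabi coding sequence on the circular map. Because the T7 promoters are gone, expression depends on host RNA polymerase acting at the native promoter, and green fluorescence serves as a readout of its activity. The associated work concerns tunable thermal bioswitches for controlling microbial therapeutics, which suggests the plasmid was used to characterise this promoter's response to temperature. The record itself states only that it is a promoter-driven mWasabi reporter.
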