Addgene plasmid #86108: pClp-Wasabi
Purpose: mWasabi reporter gene driven by ClpP/ClpX promoter
Depositing lab: Mikhail Shapiro. Depositing organization: California Institute of Technology. Publication: Tunable thermal bioswitches for in vivo control of microbial therapeutics. Piraner DI, Abedi MH, Moser BA, Lee-Gosselin A, Shapiro MG. Nat Chem Biol. 2017 Jan;13(1):75-80. doi: 10.1038/nchembio.2233. Epub 2016 Nov 14. PubMed 27842069.
Backbone
  Vector backbone: pETDuet-1
  Backbone manufacturer: Novagen
  Modifications to backbone: T7 Promoter #1 replaced with pClpP/ClpX promoter T7 Promoter #2 deleted
  Vector type: Bacterial Expression
Growth in bacteria
  Bacterial resistance: Ampicillin, 100 μg/mL
  Growth temperature: 37°C
  Growth strain: DH5alpha
  Copy number: High Copy
Gene/Insert
  Gene/Insert name: mWasabi
  Insert size (bp): 756
  GenBank ID: EU024648.1
  Promoter: pClpP/ClpX
  Tag / fusion protein: 6xHis (N terminal on insert)
  Cloning method: Restriction Enzyme; 5′ cloning site BamHI (not destroyed); 3′ cloning site HindIII (destroyed during cloning)
  Sequencing primers: 5′ ATGCGTCCGGCGTAGA; 3′ CTAGTTATTGCTCAGCGGTG
Terms and licenses: Academic/Nonprofit Terms; Industry Terms: Not Available to Industry
How to cite: pClp-Wasabi was a gift from Mikhail Shapiro (Addgene plasmid # 86108 ; http://n2t.net/addgene:86108 ; RRID:Addgene_86108)
